Addgene plasmid #235175: pcDNA3.1 NPY pHCitron
Purpose: Plasmid expressing NPY tag with pH sensor, pHCitron (pH-Lemon with mCitrine), in mammalian cells
Depositing lab: Kate White. Depositing organization: University of Southern California. Publication: Decoding Insulin Secretory Granule Maturation Using Genetically Encoded pH Sensors. Lin W, Tseng K, Fraser SE, Junge J, White KL. ACS Sens. 2024 Nov 22;9(11):6032-6039. doi: 10.1021/acssensors.4c01885. Epub 2024 Nov 6. PubMed 39504473.
Backbone
  Vector backbone: pcDNA3.1
  Vector type: Mammalian Expression
  Selectable markers: Neomycin (select with G418) ; Kanamycin
Growth in bacteria
  Bacterial resistance: Ampicillin, 100 μg/mL
  Growth temperature: 37°C
  Growth strain: DH5alpha
  Copy number: High Copy
Gene/Insert
  Gene/Insert name: NPY-pHCitron
  Species: H. sapiens (human)
  Entrez Gene: NPY (a.k.a. PYY4)
  Promoter: CMV
  Cloning method: Gene Synthesis
  Sequencing primers: 5′ CMV; 3′ bGH
Terms and licenses: Academic/Nonprofit Terms; Industry Terms: Not Available to Industry
How to cite: pcDNA3.1 NPY pHCitron was a gift from Kate White (Addgene plasmid # 235175 ; http://n2t.net/addgene:235175 ; RRID:Addgene_235175)
