[The description below was written by a language model from this plasmid's Addgene catalogue record and pLannotate feature annotations shown in this document.]
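Description:
pcDNA3.1 NPY pHCitron is a mammalian expression plasmid built on the pcDNA3.1 backbone that produces human neuropeptide Y (NPY) fused to a genetically encoded ratiometric pH sensor. It is maintained in E. coli through a high-copy ColE1/pUC-type origin and an ampicillin resistance gene (β-lactamase with its own promoter). An f1 origin is also present. For selection in mammalian cells, an SV40 early promoter drives the neomycin/kanamycin phosphotransferase gene, terminated by an SV40 polyadenylation signal, which allows G418 selection of stable transfectants. The short ble, lacI, lac promoter/operator, bom and HIV-1 LTR matches in the automated annotation are fragments, most likely backbone remnants or chance similarities rather than functional parts.

The expression cassette consists of the CMV immediate-early enhancer and promoter, followed by a T7 promoter, the NPY coding sequence, mTurquoise2, mCitrine and the bGH polyadenylation signal. According to the record, pHCitron is a variant of the pH-Lemon sensor that carries mCitrine. It pairs the acid-insensitive cyan mTurquoise2 with the yellow mCitrine, the kind of cyan/yellow pairing used for ratiometric or FRET-based pH readout. A short segment matching human cadherin-13 lies just downstream of mCitrine. The record does not explain its role, though it may be carried over from the parent sensor design. The insert was made by gene synthesis. NPY presumably serves as a targeting tag that routes the sensor into the regulated secretory pathway. The associated publication concerns the maturation of insulin secretory granules, which indicates use in measuring luminal pH of these granules in living cells.
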