Features (pLannotate 1.2.2; 23 found; start..end, strand, type, name):
     41..199     -  CDS            ble (fragment): BLE_KLEPN - Experimental evidence at protein level: Swiss-Prot protein existence level 1. Binding protein with a strong affinity to the bleomycin family of antibiotics. Binds to CL990; an antimitotic-antibiotic compound. From Klebsiella pneumoniae.
    223..1014    -  CDS            neo: KKA2_KLEPN - Also known as kan, nptII. Experimental evidence at protein level: Swiss-Prot protein existence level 1. Resistance to kanamycin, neomycin, paromomycin, ribostamycin, butirosin and gentamicin B. From Klebsiella pneumoniae.
   1081..1410    -  promoter       SV40 promoter: SV40 enhancer and early promoter
   1424..1852    -  rep_origin     f1 ori (sequence partly withheld): f1 bacteriophage origin of replication; arrow indicates direction of (+) strand synthesis
   1873..1894    -  promoter       SV40 promoter (fragment): SV40 enhancer and early promoter
   1898..2122    -  polyA_signal   bGH poly(A) signal: bovine growth hormone polyadenylation signal
   2176..2253    -  CDS            CDH13 (fragment): CAD13_HUMAN - Also known as CDHH. Experimental evidence at protein level: Swiss-Prot protein existence level 1. Cadherins are calcium-dependent cell adhesion proteins. They preferentially interact with themselves in a homophilic manner in connecting cells; cadherins may thus contribute to the sorting of heterogeneous cell types. May act as a negative regulator of neural cell growth. From Homo sapiens (Human).
   2278..2994    -  CDS            mCitrine: mCitrine is a basic (constitutively fluorescent) yellow fluorescent protein published in 2001, derived from Aequorea victoria.
   3016..3729    -  CDS            mTurquoise2: mTurquoise2 is a basic (constitutively fluorescent) cyan fluorescent protein published in 2012, derived from Aequorea victoria. It is reported to be a rapidly-maturing monomer with very low acid sensitivity.
   3760..4050    -  CDS            NPY: NPY_HUMAN - Experimental evidence at protein level: Swiss-Prot protein existence level 1. NPY is implicated in the control of feeding and in secretion of gonadotrophin-release hormone. From Homo sapiens (Human).
   4086..4104    -  promoter       T7 promoter: promoter for bacteriophage T7 RNA polymerase
   4120..4153    -  LTR            5' LTR (truncated) (fragment): truncated 5' long terminal repeat (LTR) from HIV-1
   4149..4352    -  promoter       CMV promoter: human cytomegalovirus (CMV) immediate early promoter
   4353..4732    -  enhancer       CMV enhancer: human cytomegalovirus immediate early enhancer
   4887..4939    +  misc_feature   bom (fragment): basis of mobility region from pBR322
   4998..5102    +  promoter       AmpR promoter: bla
   5103..5963    +  CDS            AmpR: β-lactamase; bla; confers resistance to ampicillin, carbenicillin, and related antibiotics
   6134..6722    +  rep_origin     ori: high-copy-number ColE1/pMB1/pBR322/pUC origin of replication
   6905..6997    +  CDS            lacI (fragment): lac repressor; lacI; The lac repressor binds to the lac operator to inhibit transcription in E. coli. This inhibition can be relieved by adding lactose or isopropyl-β-D-thiogalactopyranoside (IPTG).
   7010..7031    +  protein_bind   CAP binding site: CAP binding activates transcription in the presence of cAMP. E. coli catabolite activator protein
   7046..7076    +  promoter       lac promoter: promoter for the E. coli lac operon
   7084..7100    +  protein_bind   lac operator: The lac repressor binds to the lac operator to inhibit transcription in E. coli. This inhibition can be relieved by adding lactose or isopropyl-β-D-thiogalactopyranoside (IPTG). lac repressor encoded by lacI
   7173..46      -  polyA_signal   SV40 poly(A) signal (across the origin): SV40 polyadenylation signal
>Addgene plasmid #235175 | pcDNA3.1 NPY pHCitron | addgene full sequence | sequence record 470683 | Addgene NGS Result
TGCTATTGCTTTATTTGTAACCATTATAAGCTGCAATAAACAAGTTGGGGTGGGCGAAGAACTCCAGCAT
GAGATCCCCGCGCTGGAGGATCATCCAGCCGGCGTCCCGGAAAACGATTCCGAAGCCCAACCTTTCATAG
AAGGCGGCGGTGGAATCGAAATCTCGTGATGGCAGGTTGGGCGTCGCTTGGTCGGTCATTTCGAACCCCA
GAGTCCCGCTCAGAAGAACTCGTCAAGAAGGCGATAGAAGGCGATGCGCTGCGAATCGGGAGCGGCGATA
CCGTAAAGCACGAGGAAGCGGTCAGCCCATTCGCCGCCAAGCTCTTCAGCAATATCACGGGTAGCCAACG
CTATGTCCTGATAGCGGTCCGCCACACCCAGCCGGCCACAGTCGATGAATCCAGAAAAGCGGCCATTTTC
CACCATGATATTCGGCAAGCAGGCATCGCCATGGGTCACGACGAGATCCTCGCCGTCGGGCATGCGCGCC
TTGAGCCTGGCGAACAGTTCGGCTGGCGCGAGCCCCTGATGCTCTTCGTCCAGATCATCCTGATCGACAA
GACCGGCTTCCATCCGAGTACGTGCTCGCTCGATGCGATGTTTCGCTTGGTGGTCGAATGGGCAGGTAGC
CGGATCAAGCGTATGCAGCCGCCGCATTGCATCAGCCATGATGGATACTTTCTCGGCAGGAGCAAGGTGA
GATGACAGGAGATCCTGCCCCGGCACTTCGCCCAATAGCAGCCAGTCCCTTCCCGCTTCAGTGACAACGT
CGAGCACAGCTGCGCAAGGAACGCCCGTCGTGGCCAGCCACGATAGCCGCGCTGCCTCGTCCTGCAGTTC
ATTCAGGGCACCGGACAGGTCGGTCTTGACAAAAAGAACCGGGCGCCCCTGCGCTGACAGCCGGAACACG
GCGGCATCAGAGCAGCCGATTGTCTGTTGTGCCCAGTCATAGCCGAATAGCCTCTCCACCCAAGCGGCCG
GAGAACCTGCGTGCAATCCATCTTGTTCAATCATGCGAAACGATCCTCATCCTGTCTCTTGATCAGATCC
GAAAATGGATATACAAGCTCCCGGGAGCTTTTTGCAAAAGCCTAGGCCTCCAAAAAAGCCTCCTCACTAC
TTCTGGAATAGCTCAGAGGCAGAGGCGGCCTCGGCCTCTGCATAAATAAAAAAAATTAGTCAGCCATGGG
GCGGAGAATGGGCGGAACTGGGCGGAGTTAGGGGCGGGATGGGCGGAGTTAGGGGCGGGACTATGGTTGC
TGACTAATTGAGATGCATGCTTTGCATACTTCTGCCTGCTGGGGAGCCTGGGGACTTTCCACACCTGGTT
GCTGACTAATTGAGATGCATGCTTTGCATACTTCTGCCTGCTGGGGAGCCTGGGGACTTTCCACACCCTA
ACTGACACACATTCCACAGAATTAATTCGCGTTAAATTTTTGTTAAATCAGCTCATTTTTTAACCAATAG
GCCGAAATCGGCAAAATCCCTTATAAATCAAAAGAATAGACCGAGATAGGGT
[37 nt withheld, positions 1523-1559]
AAAGAACGTGGACTCCAACGTCAAAGG
[49 nt withheld, positions 1587-1635]
T
[91 nt withheld, positions 1637-1727]
G
[124 nt withheld, positions 1729-1852]
GGGGATACCCCCTAGAGCCCCAGCTGGTTCTTTCCGCCTCAGAAGCCATAGAGCCCACCGCATCCCCAGC
ATGCCTGCTATTGTCTTCCCAATCCTCCCCCTTGCTGTCCTGCCCCACCCCACCCCCCAGAATAGAATGA
CACCTACTCAGACAATGCGATGCAATTTCCTCATTTTATTAGGAAAGGACAGTGGGAGTGGCACCTTCCA
GGGTCAAGGAAGGCACGGGGGAGGGGCAAACAACAGATGGCTGGCAACTAGAAGGCACAGTCGAGGCTGA
TCAGCGGGTTTAAACGGGCCCTCTAGACTCGAGCGGCCGCTTACAGACAAGCTAAGCTGAAGAGGCTGAG
GAGCAGGACTGAGGGCAGGCTGAAGCGCAGGGCCCCTGCCGCGTTGCAGTCGGTACCCTAAGACTCTTAG
GTACCCTTGTACAGCTCGTCCATGCCGAGAGTGATCCCGGCGGCGGTCACGAACTCCAGCAGGACCATGT
GATCGCGCTTCTCGTTGGGGTCTTTGCTCAGCTTGGACTGGTAGCTCAGGTAGTGGTTGTCGGGCAGCAG
CACGGGGCCGTCGCCGATGGGGGTGTTCTGCTGGTAGTGGTCGGCGAGCTGCACGCTGCCGTCCTCGATG
TTGTGGCGGATCTTGAAGTTCACCTTGATGCCGTTCTTCTGCTTGTCGGCCATGATATAGACGTTGTGGC
TGTTGTAGTTGTACTCCAGCTTGTGCCCCAGGATGTTGCCGTCCTCCTTGAAGTCGATGCCCTTCAGCTC
GATGCGGTTCACCAGGGTGTCGCCCTCGAACTTCACCTCGGCGCGGGTCTTGTAGTTGCCGTCGTCCTTG
AAGAAGATGGTGCGCTCCTGGACGTAGCCTTCGGGCATGGCGGACTTGAAGAAGTCGTGCTGCTTCATGT
GGTCGGGGTAGCGGGCGAAGCACATCAGGCCGTAGCCGAAGGTGGTCACGAGGGTGGGCCAGGGCACGGG
CAGCTTGCCGGTGGTGCAGATGAACTTCAGGGTCAGCTTGCCGTAGGTGGCATCGCCCTCGCCCTCGCCG
GACACGCTGAACTTGTGGCCGTTTACGTCGCCGTCCAGCTCGACCAGGATGGGCACCACCCCGGTGAACA
GCTCCTCGCCCTTGCTCACCATGAATTCCGAACCACCACCGCCTTTGTACAGTTCATCCATGCCCAGGGT
AATGCCCGCGGCTGTAACAAATTCCAAAAGAACCATGTGATCTCTTTTCTCATTCGGATCTTTCGACAGT
TTGCTCTGGGTGGACAGGTAGTGGTTATCCGGCAGCAGCACAGGGCCGTCACCAATCGGGGTGTTCTGCT
GGTAATGATCCGCCAGTTGCACCCCACCGTCCTCAATATTATGACGGATCTTAAAATTTGCTTTGATGCC
GTTTTTCTGTTTATCAGCGGTGATATACACGTTATCGCTAAAATAATTATATTCCAGTTTATGACCCAGA
ATGTTTCCATCCTCCTTAAAATCAATGCCCTTCAGTTCAATGCGGTTGACGAGGGTGTCGCCCTCGAATT
TCACTTCAGCACGGGTCTTGTAGTTGCCGTCGTCTTTGAAAAAGATGGTGCGCTCTTGAACGTAGCCTTC
CGGCATTGCGCTCTTGAAGAAATCATGTTGCTTCATGTGGTCCGGATAACGGGCGAAGCATTGAACACCC
CAAGACAAAGTCGTTACCAGTGTAGGCCACGGGACCGGTAACTTACCGGTGGTGCAGATAAACTTCAGGG
TCAGTTTGCCGTACGTCGCGTCACCCTCACCCTCACCGGAAACGCTGAACTTGTGGCCGTTCACGTCGCC
GTCCAACTCGACCAGAATCGGAACCACGCCGGTGAACAACTCTTCTCCTTTTGAAACTACTGGGGGATCC
CGGGCCCGGGGCACCGTCCACATTGCAGGGTCTTCAAGCCGAGTTCTGGGAACATTTTCTGTGCTTTCTC
TCATCAAGAGGTCTGAAATCAGTGTCTCTGGGCTGGATCGTTTTCCATATCTCTGCCTGGTGATGAGGTT
GATGTAGTGTCGCAGCGCCGAGTAGTATCTGGCCATGTCCTCCGCTGGTGCGTCCTCGCCCGGGTTGTCC
GGCTTGGAGGGGTACGCCTCGGCCAGCGCACCCAGGCACACGAGCAGGGACAGGGCGAGGGTCAGTCCGG
ACAGCCCCAGTCGCTTGTTACCTAGCATAAGCTTAAGTTTAAACGCTAGCCAGCTTGGGTCTCCCTATAG
TGAGTCGTATTAATTTCGATAAGCCAGTAAGCAGTGGGTTCTCTAGTTAGCCAGAGAGCTCTGCTTATAT
AGACCTCCCACCGTACACGCCTACCGCCCATTTGCGTCAATGGGGCGGAGTTGTTACGACATTTTGGAAA
GTCCCGTTGATTTTGGTGCCAAAACAAACTCCCATTGACGTCAATGGGGTGGAGACTTGGAAATCCCCGT
GAGTCAAACCGCTATCCACGCCCATTGATGTACTGCCAAAACCGCATCACCATGGTAATAGCGATGACTA
ATACGTAGATGTACTGCCAAGTAGGAAAGTCCCATAAGGTCATGTACTGGGCATAATGCCAGGCGGGCCA
TTTACCGTCATTGACGTCAATAGGGGGCGTACTTGGCATATGATACACTTGATGTACTGCCAAGTGGGCA
GTTTACCGTAAATACTCCACCCATTGACGTCAATGGAAAGTCCCTATTGGCGTTACTATGGGAACATACG
TCATTATTGACGTCAATGGGCGGGGGTCGTTGGGCGGTCAGCCAGGCGGGCCATTTACCGTAAGTTATGT
AACGCGGAACTCCATATATGGGCTATGAACTAATGACCCCGTAATTGATTACTATTAATAACTAGTCAAT
AATCAATGTCAACGCGTATATCTGGCCCGTACATCGCGAAGCAGCGCAAAACGCCTAACCCTAAGCAGAT
TCTTCATGCAATTGTCGGTCAAGCCTTGCCTTGTTGTAGCTTAAATTTTGCTCGCGCACTACTCAGCGAC
CTCCAACACACAAGCAGGGAGCAGATACTGGCTTAACTATGCGGCATCAGAGCAGATTGTACTGAGAGTG
CACCATAGGGGATCGGGAGATCTCCCGATCCGTCGACGTCAGGTGGCACTTTTCGGGGAAATGTGCGCGG
AACCCCTATTTGTTTATTTTTCTAAATACATTCAAATATGTATCCGCTCATGAGACAATAACCCTGATAA
ATGCTTCAATAATATTGAAAAAGGAAGAGTATGAGTATTCAACATTTCCGTGTCGCCCTTATTCCCTTTT
TTGCGGCATTTTGCCTTCCTGTTTTTGCTCACCCAGAAACGCTGGTGAAAGTAAAAGATGCTGAAGATCA
GTTGGGTGCACGAGTGGGTTACATCGAACTGGATCTCAACAGCGGTAAGATCCTTGAGAGTTTTCGCCCC
GAAGAACGTTTTCCAATGATGAGCACTTTTAAAGTTCTGCTATGTGGCGCGGTATTATCCCGTATTGACG
CCGGGCAAGAGCAACTCGGTCGCCGCATACACTATTCTCAGAATGACTTGGTTGAGTACTCACCAGTCAC
AGAAAAGCATCTTACGGATGGCATGACAGTAAGAGAATTATGCAGTGCTGCCATAACCATGAGTGATAAC
ACTGCGGCCAACTTACTTCTGACAACGATCGGAGGACCGAAGGAGCTAACCGCTTTTTTGCACAACATGG
GGGATCATGTAACTCGCCTTGATCGTTGGGAACCGGAGCTGAATGAAGCCATACCAAACGACGAGCGTGA
CACCACGATGCCTGTAGCAATGGCAACAACGTTGCGCAAACTATTAACTGGCGAACTACTTACTCTAGCT
TCCCGGCAACAATTAATAGACTGGATGGAGGCGGATAAAGTTGCAGGACCACTTCTGCGCTCGGCCCTTC
CGGCTGGCTGGTTTATTGCTGATAAATCTGGAGCCGGTGAGCGTGGGTCTCGCGGTATCATTGCAGCACT
GGGGCCAGATGGTAAGCCCTCCCGTATCGTAGTTATCTACACGACGGGGAGTCAGGCAACTATGGATGAA
CGAAATAGACAGATCGCTGAGATAGGTGCCTCACTGATTAAGCATTGGTAACTGTCAGACCAAGTTTACT
CATATATACTTTAGATTGATTTAAAACTTCATTTTTAATTTAAAAGGATCTAGGTGAAGATCCTTTTTGA
TAATCTCATGACCAAAATCCCTTAACGTGAGTTTTCGTTCCACTGAGCGTCAGACCCCGTAGAAAAGATC
AAAGGATCTTCTTGAGATCCTTTTTTTCTGCGCGTAATCTGCTGCTTGCAAACAAAAAAACCACCGCTAC
CAGCGGTGGTTTGTTTGCCGGATCAAGAGCTACCAACTCTTTTTCCGAAGGTAACTGGCTTCAGCAGAGC
GCAGATACCAAATACTGTTCTTCTAGTGTAGCCGTAGTTAGGCCACCACTTCAAGAACTCTGTAGCACCG
CCTACATACCTCGCTCTGCTAATCCTGTTACCAGTGGCTGCTGCCAGTGGCGATAAGTCGTGTCTTACCG
GGTTGGACTCAAGACGATAGTTACCGGATAAGGCGCAGCGGTCGGGCTGAACGGGGGGTTCGTGCACACA
GCCCAGCTTGGAGCGAACGACCTACACCGAACTGAGATACCTACAGCGTGAGCTATGAGAAAGCGCCACG
CTTCCCGAAGGGAGAAAGGCGGACAGGTATCCGGTAAGCGGCAGGGTCGGAACAGGAGAGCGCACGAGGG
AGCTTCCAGGGGGAAACGCCTGGTATCTTTATAGTCCTGTCGGGTTTCGCCACCTCTGACTTGAGCGTCG
ATTTTTGTGATGCTCGTCAGGGGGGCGGAGCCTATGGAAAAACGCCAGCAACGCGGCCTTTTTACGGTTC
CTGGCCTTTTGCTGGCCTTTTGCTCACATGTTCTTTCCTGCGTTATCCCCTGATTCTGTGGATAACCGTA
TTACCGCCTTTGAGTGAGCTGATACCGCTCGCCGCAGCCGAACGACCGAGCGCAGCGAGTCAGTGAGCGA
GGAAGCGGAAGAGCGCCCAATACGCAAACCGCCTCTCCCCGCGCGTTGGCCGATTCATTAATGCAGCTGG
CACGACAGGTTTCCCGACTGGAAAGCGGGCAGTGAGCGCAACGCAATTAATGTGAGTTAGCTCACTCATT
AGGCACCCCAGGCTTTACACTTTATGCTTCCGGCTCGTATGTTGTGTGGAATTGTGAGCGGATAACAATT
TCACACAGGAAACAGCTATGACCATGATTACGCCAAGCTCTAGCTAGAGGTCGACGGTATACAGACATGA
TAAGATACATTGATGAGTTTGGACAAACCACAACTAGAATGCAGTGAAAAAAATGCTTTATTTGTGAAAT
TTGTGA
